>Addgene plasmid #50644 | pHIS3p:Venus-Tub1+3'UTR::LEU2 | depositor full sequence | sequence record 75759 | Full Sequence
AACACCCGCTGACGCGCCCTGACGGGCTTGTCTGCTCCCGGCATCCGCTTACAGACAAGCTGTGACCGTC
TCCGGGAGCTGCATGTGTCAGAGGTTTTCACCGTCATCACCGAAACGCGCGAGACGAAAGGGCCTCGTGA
TACGCCTATTTTTATAGGTTAATGTCATGATAATAATGGTTTCTTAGACGTCAGGTGGCACTTTTCGGGG
AAATGTGCGCGGAACCCCTATTTGTTTATTTTTCTAAATACATTCAAATATGTATCCGCTCATGAGACAA
TAACCCTGATAAATGCTTCAATAATATTGAAAAAGGAAGAGTATGAGTATTCAACATTTCCGTGTCGCCC
TTATTCCCTTTTTTGCGGCATTTTGCCTTCCTGTTTTTGCTCACCCAGAAACGCTGGTGAAAGTAAAAGA
TGCTGAAGATCAGTTGGGTGCACGAGTGGGTTACATCGAACTGGATCTCAACAGCGGTAAGATCCTTGAG
AGTTTTCGCCCCGAAGAACGTTTTCCAATGATGAGCACTTTTAAAGTTCTGCTATGTGGCGCGGTATTAT
CCCGTATTGACGCCGGGCAAGAGCAACTCGGTCGCCGCATACACTATTCTCAGAATGACTTGGTTGAGTA
CTCACCAGTCACAGAAAAGCATCTTACGGATGGCATGACAGTAAGAGAATTATGCAGTGCTGCCATAACC
ATGAGTGATAACACTGCGGCCAACTTACTTCTGACAACGATCGGAGGACCGAAGGAGCTAACCGCTTTTT
TGCACAACATGGGGGATCATGTAACTCGCCTTGATCGTTGGGAACCGGAGCTGAATGAAGCCATACCAAA
CGACGAGCGTGACACCACGATGCCTGTAGCAATGGCAACAACGTTGCGCAAACTATTAACTGGCGAACTA
CTTACTCTAGCTTCCCGGCAACAATTAATAGACTGGATGGAGGCGGATAAAGTTGCAGGACCACTTCTGC
GCTCGGCCCTTCCGGCTGGCTGGTTTATTGCTGATAAATCTGGAGCCGGTGAGCGTGGGTCTCGCGGTAT
CATTGCAGCACTGGGGCCAGATGGTAAGCCCTCCCGTATCGTAGTTATCTACACGACGGGGAGTCAGGCA
ACTATGGATGAACGAAATAGACAGATCGCTGAGATAGGTGCCTCACTGATTAAGCATTGGTAACTGTCAG
ACCAAGTTTACTCATATATACTTTAGATTGATTTAAAACTTCATTTTTAATTTAAAAGGATCTAGGTGAA
GATCCTTTTTGATAATCTCATGACCAAAATCCCTTAACGTGAGTTTTCGTTCCACTGAGCGTCAGACCCC
GTAGAAAAGATCAAAGGATCTTCTTGAGATCCTTTTTTTCTGCGCGTAATCTGCTGCTTGCAAACAAAAA
AACCACCGCTACCAGCGGTGGTTTGTTTGCCGGATCAAGAGCTACCAACTCTTTTTCCGAAGGTAACTGG
CTTCAGCAGAGCGCAGATACCAAATACTGTCCTTCTAGTGTAGCCGTAGTTAGGCCACCACTTCAAGAAC
TCTGTAGCACCGCCTACATACCTCGCTCTGCTAATCCTGTTACCAGTGGCTGCTGCCAGTGGCGATAAGT
CGTGTCTTACCGGGTTGGACTCAAGACGATAGTTACCGGATAAGGCGCAGCGGTCGGGCTGAACGGGGGG
TTCGTGCACACAGCCCAGCTTGGAGCGAACGACCTACACCGAACTGAGATACCTACAGCGTGAGCATTGA
GAAAGCGCCACGCTTCCCGAAGGGAGAAAGGCGGACAGGTATCCGGTAAGCGGCAGGGTCGGAACAGGAG
AGCGCACGAGGGAGCTTCCAGGGGGAAACGCCTGGTATCTTTATAGTCCTGTCGGGTTTCGCCACCTCTG
ACTTGAGCGTCGATTTTTGTGATGCTCGTCAGGGGGGCGGAGCCTATGGAAAAACGCCAGCAACGCGGCC
TTTTTACGGTTCCTGGCCTTTTGCTGGCCTTTTGCTCACATGTTCTTTCCTGCGTTATCCCCTGATTCTG
TGGATAACCGTATTACCGCCTTTGAGTGAGCTGATACCGCTCGCCGCAGCCGAACGACCGAGCGCAGCGA
GTCAGTGAGCGAGGAAGCGGAAGAGCGCCCAATACGCAAACCGCCTCTCCCCGCGCGTTGGCCGATTCAT
TAATGCAGGTTAACCTGGCTTATCGAAATTAATACGACTCACTATAGGGAGACCGGCAGATCCGCGGCCG
CATAGGCCACTAGTTAACTATGCGGCATCAGAGCAGATTGTACTGAGAGTGCACCATATCGACTACGTCG
TTAAGGCCGTTTCTGACAGAGTAAAATTCTTGAGGGAACTTTCACCATTATGGGAAATGGTTCAAGAAGG
TATTGACTTAAACTCCATCAAATGGTCAGGTCATTGAGTGTTTTTTATTTGTTGTATTTTTTTTTTTTTA
GAGAAAATCCTCCAATATATAAATTAGGAATCATAGTTTCATGATTTTCTGTTACACCTAACTTTTTGTG
TGGTGCCCTCCTCCTTGTCAATATTAATGTTAAAGTGCAATTCTTTTTCCTTATCACGTTGAGCCATTAG
TATCAATTTGCTTACCTGTATTCCTTTACATCCTCCTTTTTCTCCTTCTTGATAAATGTATGTAGATTGC
GTATATAGTTTCGTCTACCCTATGAACATATTCCATTTTGTAATTTCGTGTCGTTTCTATTATGAATTTC
ATTTATAAAGTTTATGTACAAATATCATAAAAAAAGAGAATCTTTTTAAGCAAGGATTTTCTTAACTTCT
TCGGCGACAGCATCACCGACTTCGGTGGTACTGTTGGAACCACCTAAATCACCAGTTCTGATACCTGCAT
CCAAAACCTTTTTAACTGCATCTTCAATGGCCTTACCTTCTTCAGGCAAGTTCAATGACAATTTCAACAT
CATTGCAGCAGACAAGATAGTGGCGATAGGGTTGACCTTATTCTTTGGCAAATCTGGAGCAGAACCGTGG
CATGGTTCGTACAAACCAAATGCGGTGTTCTTGTCTGGCAAAGAGGCCAAGGACGCAGATGGCAACAAAC
CCAAGGAACCTGGGATAACGGAGGCTTCATCGGAGATGATATCACCAAACATGTTGCTGGTGATTATAAT
ACCATTTAGGTGGGTTGGGTTCTTAACTAGGATCATGGCGGCAGAATCAATCAATTGATGTTGAACCTTC
AATGTAGGGAATTCGTTCTTGATGGTTTCCTCCACAGTTTTTCTCCATAATCTTGAAGAGGCCAAAACAT
TAGCTTTATCCAAGGACCAAATAGGCAATGGTGGCTCATGTTGTAGGGCCATGAAAGCGGCCATTCTTGT
GATTCTTTGCACTTCTGGAACGGTGTATTGTTCACTATCCCAAGCGACACCATCACCATCGTCTTCCTTT
CTCTTACCAAAGTAAATACCTCCCACTAATTCTCTGACAACAACGAAGTCAGTACCTTTAGCAAATTGTG
GCTTGATTGGAGATAAGTCTAAAAGAGAGTCGGATGCAAAGTTACATGGTCTTAAGTTGGCGTACAATTG
AAGTTCTTTACGGATTTTTAGTAAACCTTGTTCAGGTCTAACACTACCGGTACCCCATTTAGGACCACCC
ACAGCACCTAACAAAACGGCATCAGCCTTCTTGGAGGCTTCCAGCGCCTCATCTGGAAGTGGGACACCTG
TAGCATCGATAGCAGCACCACCAATTAAATGATTTTCGAAATCGAACTTGACATTGGAACGAACATCAGA
AATAGCTTTAAGAACCTTAATGGCTTCGGCTGTGATTTCTTGACCAACGTGGTCACCTGGCAAAACGACG
ATCTTCTTAGGGGCAGACATTAGAATGGTATATCCTTGAAATATATATATATATATTGCTGAAATGTAAA
AGGTAAGAAAAGTTAGAAAGTAAGACGATTGCTAACCACCTATTGGAAAAAACAATAGGTCCTTAAATAA
TATTGTCAACTTCAAGTATTGTGATGCAAGCATTTAGTCATGAACGCTTCTCTATTCTATATGAAAAGCC
GGTTCCGGCGCTCTCACCTTTCCTTTTTCTCCCAATTTTTCAGTTGAAAAAGGTATATGCGTCAGGCGAC
CTCTGAAATTAACAAAAAATTTCCAGTCATCGAATTTGATTCTGTGCGATAGCGCCCCTGTGTGTTCTCG
TTATGTTGAGGAAAAAAATAATGGTTGCTAAGAGATTCGAACTCTTGCATCTTACGATACCTGAGTATTC
CCACAGTTAACTGCGGTCAAGATATTTCTTGAATCAGGCGCCTTAGACCGCTCGGCCAAACAACCAATTA
CTTGTTGAGAAATAGAGTATAATTATCCTATAAATATAACGTTTTTGAACACACATGAACAAGGAAGTAC
AGGACAATTGATTTTGAAGAGAATGTGGATTTTGATGTAATTGTTGGGATTCCATTTTTAATAAGGCAAT
AATATTAGGTATGTGGATATACTAGAAGTTCTCCTCGAGGGTCGATATGCGGTGTGAAATACCGCACAGA
TGCGTAAGGAGAAAATACCGCATCAGGGGCGCGCCTTAATTAACCACTAAAGGGAACAAAAGCTGGTACC
CTATTACTCTTGGCCTCCTCTAGTACACTCTATATTTTTTTATGCCTCGGTAATGATTTTCATTTTTTTT
TTCCACCTAGCGGATGACTCTTTTTTTTTCTTAGCGATTGGCATTATCACATAATGAATTATACATTATA
TAAAGTAATGTGATTTCTTCGAAGAATATACTAAAAAATGAGCAGGCAAGATAAACGAAGGCAAAGCATG
TCTAAAGGTGAAGAATTATTCACTGGTGTTGTCCCAATTTTGGTTGAATTAGATGGTGATGTTAATGGTC
ACAAATTTTCTGTCTCCGGTGAAGGTGAAGGTGATGCTACTTACGGTAAATTGACCTTAAAATTGATTTG
TACTACTGGTAAATTGCCAGTTCCATGGCCAACCTTAGTCACTACTTTAGGTTATGGTTTGCAATGTTTT
GCTAGATACCCAGATCATATGAAACAACATGACTTTTTCAAGTCTGCCATGCCAGAAGGTTATGTTCAAG
AAAGAACTATTTTTTTCAAAGATGACGGTAACTACAAGACCAGAGCTGAAGTCAAGTTTGAAGGTGATAC
CTTAGTTAATAGAATCGAATTAAAAGGTATTGATTTTAAAGAAGATGGTAACATTTTAGGTCACAAATTG
GAATACAACTATAACTCTCACAATGTTTACATCACTGCTGACAAACAAAAGAATGGTATCAAAGCTAACT
TCAAAATTAGACACAACATTGAAGATGGTGGTGTTCAATTAGCTGACCATTATCAACAAAATACTCCAAT
TGGTGATGGTCCAGTCTTGTTACCAGACAACCATTACTTATCCTATCAATCTGCCTTATCCAAAGATCCA
AACGAAAAGAGAGACCACATGGTCTTGTTAGAATTTGTTACTGCTGCTGGTATTACCCATGGTATGGATG
AATTGTACAAAGGATCCATGAGAGAAGTTATTAGTATTAATGGTATGTTCGATTTGCCCGTCCAGGCTAG
ATCTTTTTTTTGTTAGTTCATTTTGGCGTTTCATCTTTCATTACTAACTTCAACGCAAAATTTTTTTTTT
TTTGATTTCTCTTTACAGTCGGTCAAGCTGGTTGTCAGATTGGTAATGCCTGTTGGGAATTATATTCCCT
TGAGCACGGTATTAAGCCGGATGGACATCTAGAAGATGGCCTTTCAAAGCCGAAGGGAGGAGAAGAGGGT
TTCTCCACGTTTTTCCATGAAACCGGCTACGGTAAGTTCGTTCCAAGGGCTATTTACGTGGATTTAGAGC
CCAACGTTATTGACGAAGTCCGTAACGGTCCTTACAAGGACTTGTTCCATCCAGAACAGTTGATCAGTGG
TAAGGAGGACGCGGCTAATAATTATGCAAGAGGCCATTACACCGTTGGTAGAGAAATTTTGGGCGATGTT
CTGGATAGGATTAGAAAACTGGCAGACCAATGTGATGGGTTACAAGGGTTCTTGTTTACCCATTCTCTTG
GTGGTGGTACTGGTTCCGGTCTAGGGTCCTTACTGTTGGAAGAACTATCCGCTGAATACGGTAAGAAATC
CAAGCTGGAATTTGCCGTATACCCTGCTCCACAAGTGTCTACTTCTGTGGTTGAGCCTTACAACACAGTT
TTAACTACACATACTACATTGGAACATGCAGATTGTACTTTCATGGTCGATAATGAGGCTATTTACGACA
TGTGCAAAAGAAACTTGGATATCCCAAGACCAAGCTTTGCAAACTTAAACAACCTAATTGCTCAAGTGGT
ATCATCTGTTACAGCATCATTGAGATTCGACGGTTCATTAAATGTAGATTTGAACGAATTTCAAACCAAT
TTGGTTCCATATCCAAGAATTCATTTCCCCTTAGTTTCATATTCTCCAGTCTTATCCAAATCAAAGGCAT
TCCATGAGTCCAACTCTGTGTCAGAAATTACAAACGCTTGTTTTGAACCTGGTAACCAGATGGTCAAGTG
TGATCCAAGAGATGGTAAATACATGGCTACTTGTCTGTTATACAGGGGTGATGTGGTAACAAGAGATGTT
CAAAGAGCTGTCGAGCAGGTGAAAAACAAGAAGACCGTCCAATTGGTTGATTGGTGTCCAACTGGTTTCA
AGATCGGTATTTGCTACGAACCTCCAACTGCCACACCAAACTCACAATTGGCCACTGTGGATAGGGCCGT
CTGTATGTTGTCAAATACCACATCCATTGCTGAGGCTTGGAAGAGAATCGATAGAAAATTCGATTTAATG
TATGCCAAACGTGCTTTCGTCCACTGGTATGTCGGTGAAGGTATGGAAGAAGGTGAATTCACCGAAGCTA
GAGAAGATTTGGCTGCTTTAGAAAGAGATTACATCGAAGTGGGTGCCGACTCATACGCTGAGGAAGAGGA
ATTTTAAGGTTCACTCTCGCCCCCAACCTCCTTATCCTTTCTATATTTCAAGTATATTGTAAAAAAAAAA
ATTCCCCCTACTGTTATATCTCTTTGGTGATATCTTATCTATAATCTACTTATTATATTTCTCTAATATC
TATGTACAAAAAATAAAAAAAAAAACCATTCTCCTTCTCTAACCTGCATTTGATGAAAGCTTAGTAAGTC
TCATCGTAGTTGATGGGCCAAAGACATTTGTACTTGTTTCATCAGATTCTTACATCACCCATTTCCATGA
TTATTTCACGGATTTCATTAGTAATTGCATTTTTGTATCCCTAGTTCCTTTTCTCCCGCCTTGCCGTCGA
ATTGAAAAAAAAAATGGAAATGAGGACATCTTCCATTGATATCCAGGACAAAGCAAGAGTAGAAGTAACT
ATTAGCAAGGAGAATTCCAAAAATAGTGAACTTCAAGGTAAGCAGATCTATAGTTTCAATATCTGATTTT
CTGCTTTTCAAAACTTAAAATTCATTAGAAGGTAAAACAAGAACCCGTAAAATTAAAGTTACCGATATTA
TCAGGTTTTTCACCCCATGTCTACTATCCCATTTAGAAAGAACTATGTGTTCAAAAACTGGGCCGGTCGA
CCTGCAGCGTACGAAGCTTCAGCTGGCGGCCGCGTTCTATAGTGTCACCTAAATCGTATGTGTATGATAC
ATAAGGTTATGTATTAATTGTAGCCGCGTTCTAACGACAATATGTCCATATGGTGCACTCTCAGTACAAT
CTGCTCTGATGCCGCATAGTTAAGCCAGCCCCGACACCCGCC
Features (pLannotate 1.2.2; 18 found; start..end, strand, type, name):
     88..123     -  CDS            rop (fragment): Rop protein, which maintains plasmids at low copy number; rop
    218..322     +  promoter       AmpR promoter: bla
    323..1183    +  CDS            AmpR: β-lactamase; bla; confers resistance to ampicillin, carbenicillin, and related antibiotics
   1354..1942    +  rep_origin     ori: high-copy-number ColE1/pMB1/pBR322/pUC origin of replication
   2125..2178    +  CDS            lacI (fragment): lac repressor; lacI; The lac repressor binds to the lac operator to inhibit transcription in E. coli. This inhibition can be relieved by adding lactose or isopropyl-β-D-thiogalactopyranoside (IPTG).
   2200..2218    +  promoter       T7 promoter: promoter for bacteriophage T7 RNA polymerase
   2254..2299    +  misc_feature   bom (fragment): basis of mobility region from pBR322
   2298..2414    +  CDS            NFS1 (fragment): NFS1_YEAST - Also known as SPL1 From Saccharomyces cerevisiae (strain ATCC 204508 / S288c) (Baker's yeast).
   2779..3870    -  CDS            LEU2: LEU3_YEAST - Experimental evidence at protein level: Swiss-Prot protein existence level 1. Catalyzes the oxidation of 3-carboxy-2-hydroxy-4- methylpentanoate (3-isopropylmalate) to 3-carboxy-4-methyl-2- oxopentanoate. The product decarboxylates to 4-methyl-2 oxopentanoate. From Saccharomyces cerevisiae (strain ATCC 204508 / S288c) (Baker's yeast).
   3871..4278    -  promoter       LEU2 promoter: S. cerevisiae LEU2
   4418..4495    -  CDS            YO192_YEAST (fragment): Experimental evidence at protein level: Swiss-Prot protein existence level 1. From Saccharomyces cerevisiae (strain ATCC 204508 / S288c) (Baker's yeast).
   4525..4577    +  misc_feature   bom (fragment): basis of mobility region from pBR322
   4640..4826    +  promoter       HIS3 promoter: S. cerevisiae HIS3
   4831..5541    +  CDS            Venus: Venus is a basic (constitutively fluorescent) yellow fluorescent protein published in 2002, derived from Aequorea victoria. It is reported to be a rapidly-maturing weak dimer with moderate acid sensitivity.
   5688..7004    +  CDS            TUB1: TBA1_YEAST - Experimental evidence at protein level: Swiss-Prot protein existence level 1. Tubulin is the major constituent of microtubules. It binds two moles of GTP, one at an exchangeable site on the beta chain and one at a non-exchangeable site on the alpha chain. From Saccharomyces cerevisiae (strain ATCC 204508 / S288c) (Baker's yeast).
   7577..7642    +  CDS            ALO1 (fragment): ALO_YEAST - Experimental evidence at protein level: Swiss-Prot protein existence level 1. Can oxidize L-gulono-1,4-lactone as well as D-arabinono-1,4- lactone and L-galactono-1,4-lactone. From Saccharomyces cerevisiae (strain ATCC 204508 / S288c) (Baker's yeast).
   7666..7684    -  promoter       SP6 promoter: promoter for bacteriophage SP6 RNA polymerase
   7747..7798    -  misc_feature   bom (fragment): basis of mobility region from pBR322
