[The description below was written by a language model from this plasmid's Addgene catalogue record and pLannotate feature annotations shown in this document.]
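Description:
pHIS3p:Venus-Tub1+3'UTR::LEU2 is a yeast expression plasmid built on the pFA6a backbone for fluorescent labelling of microtubules in Saccharomyces cerevisiae. In E. coli it is maintained as a high-copy plasmid through a ColE1/pUC-type origin and selected with ampicillin via the β-lactamase (AmpR) gene and its native promoter. The annotated feature table shows no yeast replication origin (no 2μ or CEN/ARS element), which is consistent with an integrating design, although the record does not spell out the integration strategy or target locus. Selection in yeast relies on the LEU2 auxotrophic marker, present with its own promoter and oriented opposite to the expression cassette.

The payload is a fusion of the yellow fluorescent protein Venus to the N-terminus of Tub1, the budding yeast α-tubulin, driven by the S. cerevisiae HIS3 promoter. In the feature table the Venus coding sequence is followed after a gap by the annotated TUB1 coding region. The sequence downstream of TUB1 corresponds to the native 3'UTR named in the plasmid title, and it extends far enough to pick up a small fragment of the ALO1 gene. Other short hits such as NFS1 and YO192 next to the LEU2 marker, and the rop, lacI and bom fragments, appear to be incidental genomic flanking sequence or backbone remnants rather than functional parts. T7 and SP6 promoters flank the yeast cassettes and serve as sequencing primer sites. The construct belongs to a set of improved plasmids for fluorescent protein tagging of microtubules, and is used to visualise spindle and cytoplasmic microtubules in live yeast cells.
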