Addgene plasmid #50644: pHIS3p:Venus-Tub1+3'UTR::LEU2
Depositing lab: Wei-Lih Lee. Depositing organization: University of Massachusetts, Amherst. Publication: Improved Plasmids for Fluorescent Protein Tagging of Microtubules in Saccharomyces cerevisiae. Markus SM, Omer S, Baranowski K, Lee WL. Traffic. 2015 Jul;16(7):773-86. doi: 10.1111/tra.12276. Epub 2015 Apr 28. PubMed 25711127.
Backbone
  Vector backbone: pFA6a
  Vector type: Yeast Expression
  Selectable markers: LEU2
Growth in bacteria
  Bacterial resistance: Ampicillin, 100 μg/mL
  Growth temperature: 37°C
  Growth strain: DH5alpha
  Copy number: High Copy
Gene/Insert
  Gene/Insert name: Venus-Tub1 (alt name: Venus-a-tubulin)
  Species: S. cerevisiae (budding yeast)
  Insert size (bp): 2180
  Promoter: HIS3p
  Tag / fusion protein: Venus (N terminal on insert)
  Cloning method: Restriction Enzyme; 5′ cloning site XhoI (destroyed during cloning); 3′ cloning site SalI (not destroyed)
  Sequencing primers: 5′ T7; 3′ SP6
Terms and licenses: Academic/Nonprofit Terms; Industry Terms: Not Available to Industry
How to cite: pHIS3p:Venus-Tub1+3'UTR::LEU2 was a gift from Wei-Lih Lee (Addgene plasmid # 50644 ; http://n2t.net/addgene:50644 ; RRID:Addgene_50644)
