>Addgene plasmid #50644 | pHIS3p:Venus-Tub1+3'UTR::LEU2 | addgene partial sequence | sequence record 76871 | T7 5'-TAATACGACTCACTATAGGG-3'
ACTATGCGGCATCAGAGCAGATTGTACTGAGAGTGCACCATATCGACTACGTCGTTAAGGCCGTTTCTGA
CAGAGTAAAATTCTTGAGGGAACTTTCACCATTATGGGAAATGGTTCAAGAAGGTATTGACTTAAACTCC
ATCAAATGGTCAGGTCATTGAGTGTTTTTTATTTGTTGTATTTTTTTTTTTTTAGAGAAAATCCTCCAAT
ATATAAATTAGGAATCATAGTTTCATGATTTTCTGTTACACCTAACTTTTTGTGTGGTGCCCTCCTCCTT
GTCAATATTAATGTTAAAGTGCAATTCTTTTTCCTTATCACGTTGAGCCATTAGTATCAATTTGCTTACC
TGTATTCCTTTACATCCTCCTTTTTCTCCTTCTTGATAAATGTATGTAGATTGCGTATATAGTTTCGTCT
ACCCTATGAACATATTCCATTTTGTAATTTCGTGTCGTTTCTATTATGAATTTCATTTATAAAGTTTATG
TACAAATATCATAAAAAAAGAGAATCTTTTTAAGCAAGGATTTTCTTAACTTCTTCGGCGACAGCATCAC
CGACTTCGGTGGTACTGTTGGAACCACCTAAATCACCAGTTCTGATACCTGCATCCAAAACCTTTTTAAC
TGCATCTTCAATGGCCTTACCTTCTTCAGGCAAGTTCAATGACAATTTCAACATCATTGCAGCAGACAAG
ATAGTGGCGATAGGGTTGACCTTATTCTTTGGCAAATCTGGAGCAGAACCGTGGCATGGTTCGTACAAAC
CAAATGCGGTGTTCTTGTCTGGCAAAGAGGCCAAGGACGCAGATGGCAACAAACCCAAGGAACCTGGGAT
AACGGAGGCTTCATCGGAGATGATATCACCAAACATGTTGCTGGTGATTATAATACCATTT
