>Addgene plasmid #50644 | pHIS3p:Venus-Tub1+3'UTR::LEU2 | addgene partial sequence | sequence record 76872 | yTUB1-R 5'-TTGCGTTGAAGTTAGTAATGAAAGA-3'
AATACTAATAACTTCTCTCATGGATCCTTTGTACAATTCATCCATACCATGGGTAATACCAGCAGCAGTA
ACAAATTCTAACAAGACCATGTGGTCTCTCTTTTCGTTTGGATCTTTGGATAAGGCAGATTGATAGGATA
AGTAATGGTTGTCTGGTAACAAGACTGGACCATCACCAATTGGAGTATTTTGTTGATAATGGTCAGCTAA
TTGAACACCACCATCTTCAATGTTGTGTCTAATTTTGAAGTTAGCTTTGATACCATTCTTTTGTTTGTCA
GCAGTGATGTAAACATTGTGAGAGTTATAGTTGTATTCCAATTTGTGACCTAAAATGTTACCATCTTCTT
TAAAATCAATACCTTTTAATTCGATTCTATTAACTAAGGTATCACCTTCAAACTTGACTTCAGCTCTGGT
CTTGTAGTTACCGTCATCTTTGAAAAAAATAGTTCTTTCTTGAACATAACCTTCTGGCATGGCAGACTTG
AAAAAGTCATGTTGTTTCATATGATCTGGGTATCTAGCAAAACATTGCAAACCATAACCTAAAGTAGTGA
CTAAGGTTGGCCATGGAACTGGCAATTTACCAGTAGTACAAATCAATTTTAAGGTCAATTTACCGTAAGT
AGCATCACCTTCACCTTCACCGGAGACAGAAAATTTGTGACCATTAACATCACCATCTAATTCAACCAAA
ATTGGGACAACACCAGTGAATAATTCTTCACCTTTAGACATGCTTTGCCTTCGTTTATCTTGCCTGCTCA
TTTTTTAGTATATTCTTCGAAGAAATCACATTACTTTATATAATGTATAATTCATTATGTGATAATGCCA
ATCGCTAAGAAAAAAAAAGAGTCATCCGCT
