>Addgene plasmid #50644 | pHIS3p:Venus-Tub1+3'UTR::LEU2 | addgene partial sequence | sequence record 78118 | Sp6 5'-ATTTAGGTGACACTATAG-3'
GCTGCAGGTCGACCGGCCCAGTTTTTGAACACATAGTTCTTTCTAAATGGGATAGTAGACATGGGGTGAA
AAACCTGATAATATCGGTAACTTTAATTTTACGGGTTCTTGTTTTACCTTCTAATGAATTTTAAGTTTTG
AAAAGCAGAAAATCAGATATTGAAACTATAGATCTGCTTACCTTGAAGTTCACTATTTTTGGAATTCTCC
TTGCTAATAGTTACTTCTACTCTTGCTTTGTCCTGGATATCAATGGAAGATGTCCTCATTTCCATTTTTT
TTTTCAATTCGACGGCAAGGCGGGAGAAAAGGAACTAGGGATACAAAAATGCAATTACTAATGAAATCCG
TGAAATAATCATGGAAATGGGTGATGTAAGAATCTGATGAAACAAGTACAAATGTCTTTGGCCCATCAAC
TACGATGAGACTTACTAAGCTTTCATCAAATGCAGGTTAGAGAAGGAGAATGGTTTTTTTTTTTATTTTT
TGTACATAGATATTAGAGAAATATAATAAGTAGATTATAGATAAGATATCACCAAAGAGATATAACAGTA
GGGGGAATTTTTTTTTTTACAATATACTTGAAATATAGAAAGGATAAGGAGGTTGGGGGCGAGAGTGAAC
CTTAAAATTCCTCTTCCTCAGCGTATGAGTCGGCACCCACTTCGATGTAATCTCTTTCTAAAGCAGCCAA
ATCTTCTCTAGCTTCGGTGAATTCACCTTCTTCCATACCTTCACCGACATACCAGTGGACGAAAGCACGT
TTGGCATACATTAAATCGAATTTTCTATCGATTCTCTTCCAAGCCTCAGCAATGGATGTGGTATTTGACA
ACATACAGACGG
